Addgene plasmid #91062: pMOD_B2103b
Purpose: Module B, Promoter: CmYLCV, Gene: SapI ccdb cassette (doesn't include the promoter) for cloning multiple gRNA spacers with Csy4 spacers , Terminator: 35S
Depositing lab: Daniel Voytas. Depositing organization: University of Minnesota. Publication: A multi-purpose toolkit to enable advanced genome engineering in plants. Cermak T, Curtin SJ, Gil-Humanes J, Cegan R, Kono TJY, Konecna E, Belanto JJ, Starker CG, Mathre JW, Greenstein RL, Voytas DF. Plant Cell. 2017 May 18. pii: tpc.00922.2016. doi: 10.1105/tpc.16.00922. PubMed 28522548.
Backbone
  Vector backbone: pMOD_B2000
  Vector type: CRISPR
Growth in bacteria
  Bacterial resistance: Ampicillin, 100 μg/mL
  Growth temperature: 37°C
  Growth strain: ccdB Survival
  Copy number: High Copy
Gene/Insert
  Gene/Insert name: SapI ccdb cassette (no promoter) for cloning multiple gRNA spacers with Csy4 spacers
  Species: Synthetic
  Promoter: CmYLCV
  Cloning method: Gibson Cloning
  Sequencing primers: 5′ unknown
Terms and licenses: Academic/Nonprofit Terms; Industry Terms: Not Available to Industry
How to cite: pMOD_B2103b was a gift from Daniel Voytas (Addgene plasmid # 91062 ; http://n2t.net/addgene:91062 ; RRID:Addgene_91062)
