[The description below was written by a language model from this plasmid's Addgene catalogue record and pLannotate feature annotations shown in this document.]
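Description:
pMOD_B2103b is a "Module B" plasmid from a modular plant genome-engineering toolkit, built on the pMOD_B2000 backbone and classed as a CRISPR vector. It is a small (about 3.5 kb) high-copy E. coli plasmid carrying a ColE1/pUC-type origin and an ampicillin resistance gene (bla with its own promoter). Because it contains an intact ccdB toxin gene, it has to be maintained in a ccdB-tolerant strain. No plant selection marker or plant replication or transfer elements are annotated, consistent with its role as an intermediate cloning module rather than a final transformation vector.

The payload is a synthetic SapI-flanked ccdB cassette that acts as a counter-selectable placeholder for arrays of multiple guide RNA spacers separated by Csy4 recognition sites. In such arrays a single Pol II transcript is cleaved by the Csy4 endoribonuclease to release individual gRNAs. Replacing the cassette with the gRNA array removes ccdB, so only recombinant plasmids survive in ordinary E. coli strains.

The feature table shows an S. pyogenes Cas9 gRNA scaffold just upstream of the cassette, a short match to a PDK intron fragment, a partial ccdA, and the complete ccdB. These are followed by the cauliflower mosaic virus 35S polyadenylation signal as terminator.

The catalogue lists CmYLCV (Cestrum yellow leaf curling virus) as the promoter, but also states that the cassette does not include the promoter. No promoter other than that of bla is annotated, so whether the CmYLCV promoter is in the plasmid or supplied with the cloned array cannot be resolved from the record.
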