Features (pLannotate 1.2.2; 8 found; start..end, strand, type, name):
     80..668     +  rep_origin     ori: high-copy-number ColE1/pMB1/pBR322/pUC origin of replication
   1380..1455    +  misc_RNA       gRNA scaffold: guide RNA scaffold for the Streptococcus pyogenes CRISPR/Cas9 system
   1476..1541    +  intron         PDK intron (fragment): pdk; modified pyruvate orthophosphate dikinase intron from Flaveria trinervia 3.0
   1632..1790    +  CDS            ccdA (fragment): CCDA_ECO57 - Also known as H, letA. Experimental evidence at protein level: Swiss-Prot protein existence level 1. Antitoxin component of a type II toxin-antitoxin (TA) system which inhibits the post-segregational killing (PSK) of plasmid-free cells, also referred to as a plasmid addiction system. Binds to and blocks the activity of CcdB; will also remove bound CcdB protein from the CcdB-GyrA complex by forming a CcdA-CcdB complex, a process termed rejuvenation. Functions as a transcriptional corepressor for the ccdAB operon, repression also requires CcdB (By similarity). From Escherichia coli
   1795..2097    +  CDS            ccdB: CCDB_ECOLI - Also known as G, letB, letD. Experimental evidence at protein level: Swiss-Prot protein existence level 1. Toxic component of a type II toxin-antitoxin (TA) system, functioning in plasmid maintainence. Responsible for the post- segregational killing (PSK) of plasmid-free cells, also referred to as a plasmid addiction system. Half-life of over 2 hours. Cell killing by CcdB is accompanied by filamentation, defects in chromosome and plasmid segregation, defects in cell division, formation of anucleate cells, decreased DNA synthesis and plasmid loss. Interferes with the activity of DN
   2128..2302    +  polyA_signal   CaMV poly(A) signal: cauliflower mosaic virus polyadenylation signal
   2383..2483    +  promoter       AmpR promoter: bla
   2484..3344    +  CDS            AmpR: β-lactamase; bla; confers resistance to ampicillin, carbenicillin, and related antibiotics
>Addgene plasmid #91062 | pMOD_B2103b | addgene full sequence | sequence record 181865 | Addgene NGS Result
GCCTTGACGGCAAAATCCCTTAACGTGAGTTTTCGTTCCACTGAGCGTCAGACCCCGTAGAAAAGATCAA
AGGATCTTCTTGAGATCCTTTTTTTCTGCGCGTAATCTGCTGCTTGCAAACAAAAAAACCACCGCTACCA
GCGGTGGTTTGTTTGCCGGATCAAGAGCTACTAACTCTTTTTCCGAAGGTAACTGGCTTCAGCAGAGCGC
AGATACCAAATACTGTTCTTCTAGTGTAGCCGTAGTTAGGCCACCACTTCAAGAACTCTGTAGCACCGCC
TACATACCTCGCTCTGCTAATCCTGTTACCAGTGGCTGCTGCCAGTGGCGATAAGTCGTGTCTTACCGGG
TTGGACTCAAGACGATAGTTACCGGATAAGGCGCAGCGGTCGGGCTGAACGGGGGGTTCGTGCTCACAGC
CCAGCTTGGAGCGAACGACCTACACCGAACTGAGATACCTACAGCGTGAGCTATGAGAAAGCGCCACGCT
TCCCGAAGGGAGAAAGGCGGACAGGTATCCGGTAAGCGGCAGGGTCGGAACAGGAGAGCGCACGAGGGAG
CTTCCAGGGGGAAACGCCTGGTATCTTTATAGTCCTGTCGGGTTTCGCCACCTCTGACTTGAGCGTCGAT
TTTTGTGATGCTCGTCAGGGGGGCGGAGCCTATGGAAAAACGCCAGCAACGCGGCCTTTTTACGGTTCCT
GGCCTTTTGCTGGCCTTTTGCTCACATGTTCTTTCCTGCGTTATCCCCTGATTCTGTGGATAACCGTATT
ACCGCCTTTGAGTGAGCTGATACCGCTCGCCGCAGCCGAACGACCGAGCGCAGCGAGTCAGTGAGCGAGG
AAGCGGGAGAGCGCCCACCTGCCAGGGGACGGCGCGCCTGGCAGACATACTGTCCCACAAATGAAGATGG
AATCTGTAAAAGAAAACGCGTGAAATAATGCGTCTGACAAAGGTTAGGTCGGCTGCCTTTAATCAATACC
AAAGTGGTCCCTACCACGATGGAAAAACTGTGCAGTCGGTTTGGCTTTTTCTGACGAACAAATAAGATTC
GTGGCCGACAGGTGGGGGTCCACCATGTGAAGGCATCTTCAGACTCCAATAATGGAGCAATGACGTAAGG
GCTTACGAAATAAGTAAGGGTAGTTTGGGAAATGTCCACTCACCCGTCAGTCTATAAATACTTAGCCCCT
CCCTCATTGTTAAGGGAGCAAAATCTCAGAGAGATAGTCCTAGAGAGAGAAAGAGAGCAAGTAGCCTAGA
AGTAGTCAAGGCGGCGAAGTATTCAGGCACGTGGCCAGGAAGAAGAAAAGCCAAGACGACGAAAACAGGT
AAGAGCTAAGCTTCCTGCAGGGTTCACTGCCGTATAGGCAGCGAAGAGCGTTTTAGAGCTAGAAATAGCA
AGTTAAAATAAGGCTAGTCCGTTATCAACTTGAAAAAGTGGCACCGAGTCGGTGCGTTCACTGCCGTATA
GGCAGAAGCCAGATAACAGTATGCGTATTTGCGCGCTGATTTTTGCGGTATAAGAATATATACTGATATG
TATACCCGAAGTATGTCAAAAGGAGGTATGCTATGAAGCAGCGTATTACAGTGACAGTTGACAGCGACAG
CTATCAGTTGCTCAAGGCATATATGATGTCAATATCTCCGGTCTGGTAAGCACAACCATGCAGAATGAAG
CCCGTCGTCTGCGTGCCGAACGCTGGAAAGCGGAAAATCAGGAAGGGATGGCTGAGGTCGCCCGGTTTAT
TGAAATGAACGGCTCTTTTGCTGACGAGAACAGGGGCTGGTGAAATGCAGTTTAAGGTTTACACCTATAA
AAGAGAGAGCCGTTATCGTCTGTTTGTGGATGTACAGAGTGATATTATTGACACGCCCGGGCGACGGATG
GTGATCCCCCTGGCCAGTGCACGTCTGCTGTCAGATAAAGTCTCCCGTGAACTTTACCCGGTGGTGCATA
TCGGGGATGAAAGCTGGCGCATGATGACCACCGATATGGCCAGTGTGCCGGTTTCCGTTATCGGGGAAGA
AGTGGCTGATCTCAGCCACCGCGAAAATGACATCAAAAACGCCATTAACCTGATGTTCTGGGGAATATAA
GCTCTTCAGTCGATCGACAAGCTCGAGTTTCTCCATAATAATGTGTGAGTAGTTCCCAGATAAGGGAATT
AGGGTTCCTATAGGGTTTCGCTCATGTGTTGAGCATATAAGAAACCCTTAGTATGTATTTGTATTTGTAA
AATACTTCTATCAATAAAATTTCTAATTCCTAAAACCAAAATCCAGTACTAAAATCCAGATCCCCCGAAT
TAGAGCTCTACCGGTGACGCAGGTGATGAAAAGCCTTAGGGTCAGGTGGCACTTTTCGGGGAAATGTGCG
ATGAACCCCTATTTGTTTATTTTTCTAAATACATTCAAATATGTATCCGCTAATGAGACAATAACCCTGA
TAAATGCTTCAATTATATTGAAAAAGGAAGAGTATGAGTATCCAACATTTCCGTGTCGCCCTTATTCCCT
TTTTTGCGGCCTTCTGCCTTCCTGTTTTTGCTCACCCAGAAACGCTGGTGAAAGTAAAAGATGCTGAAGA
TCAGTTGGGTGCCCGAGTGGGTTACATTGAACTGGATCTCAACAGCGGCAAAATCTTAGAGAGTTTTCGC
CCCGAAGAACGCTTCCCAATGATGAGCACTTTCAAAGTTCTGCTATGTGGCGCGGTGTTATCCCGTATTG
ATGCTGGGCAAGAGCAACTCGGTCGCCGCATACACTATTCTCAGAATGACTTGGTTGAGTATTCACCAGT
CACAGAAAAGCATCTTACGGATGGCATGACAGTAAGAGAATTATGTAGTGCTGCCATAACCATGAGTGAT
AACACTGCGGCCAACTTACTTCTGACAACGATTGGAGGACCGAAGGAGCTAACCGCTTTTTTGCACAACA
TGGGGGATCATGTAACTCGCCTTGATCGTTGGGAACCGGAGCTGAATGAAGCCATACCAAACGACGAGCG
TGACACCACGATGCCTGTAGCAATGGCAACAACTCTCCGCAAACTATTAACTGGCGAACTACTTACTCTT
GCTTCACGCCAGCAACTCATTGACTGGATGGAGGCGGACAAAGTTGCAGGACCACTTCTGCGCTCGGCAC
TTCCGGCTGGCTGGTTTATTGCTGATAAATCTGGAGCCGGTGAGCGTGGCTCTCGCGGTATCATTGCAGC
ACTGGGGCCAGATGGTAAGCCCTCCCGTATCGTAGTTATCTACACGACGGGGAGTCAGGCAACTATGGAT
GAACGAAATAGACAGATCGCTGAGATAGGTGCCTCACTGATTAAGCATTGGTAACTGTCAGACGAAGGGA
AATAAATAGTAGCCCGCCTGATGTGCGGGCTTTTTTTTGGTGGTGGTTACCAGTGTCGCTTAGCTACCGT
AGGTCCTCTTAGGCGGTCCGATTAGCGACATAGTCATCAAT
